Addgene plasmid #81846: pDONR223_OR2G6_WT
Purpose: Gateway Donor vector containing OR2G6 , part of the Target Accelerator Plasmid Collection.
Depositing lab: Jesse Boehm & William Hahn & David Root. Depositing organization: Broad Institute. Publication: Systematic Functional Interrogation of Rare Cancer Variants Identifies Oncogenic Alleles. Kim E, Ilic N, Shrestha Y, Zou L, Kamburov A, Zhu C, Yang X, Lubonja R, Tran N, Nguyen C, Lawrence MS, Piccioni F, Bagul M, Doench JG, Chouinard CR, Wu X, Hogstrom L, Natoli T, Tamayo P, Horn H, Corsello SM, Lage K, Root DE, Subramanian A, Golub TR, Getz G, Boehm JS, Hahn WC. Cancer Discov. 2016 Jul;6(7):714-26. doi: 10.1158/2159-8290.CD-16-0160. Epub 2016 May 4. PubMed 27147599.
Backbone
  Vector backbone: pDONR223
  Backbone manufacturer: Invitrogen
  Backbone size w/o insert (bp): 2790
  Vector type: Gateway Entry vector
Growth in bacteria
  Bacterial resistance: Spectinomycin, 50 μg/mL
  Growth temperature: 37°C
  Growth strain: DH5alpha
  Copy number: High Copy
Gene/Insert
  Gene/Insert name: OR2G6
  Species: H. sapiens (human)
  Mutation: WT
  GenBank ID: NM_001013355.1
  Entrez Gene: OR2G6
  Promoter: None
  Cloning method: Gateway Cloning
  Sequencing primers: 5′ M13pUC-fwd; 3′ M13-Rev
Terms and licenses: Academic/Nonprofit Terms; Industry Terms: Not Available to Industry
Depositor comments: Closed state: stop codon immediately follows insert
How to cite: pDONR223_OR2G6_WT was a gift from Jesse Boehm & William Hahn & David Root (Addgene plasmid # 81846 ; http://n2t.net/addgene:81846 ; RRID:Addgene_81846)
