[The description below was written by a language model from this plasmid's Addgene catalogue record and pLannotate feature annotations shown in this document.]
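Description:
pDONR223_OR2G6_WT is a Gateway entry clone built on the Invitrogen pDONR223 backbone and carrying the wild-type open reading frame of human OR2G6, an olfactory (odorant) receptor. It belongs to the Target Accelerator Plasmid Collection, a set of wild-type and variant ORF clones assembled for systematic functional testing of cancer-associated alleles. The plasmid is maintained in E. coli through a high-copy ColE1/pUC-type origin and is selected with spectinomycin via the aadA (SmR) aminoglycoside adenylyltransferase gene. An integron Pc promoter fragment and a short remnant of a gentamicin resistance gene lie upstream of that marker.

In the sequenced 3.7 kb record, the OR2G6 coding sequence of about 950 bp is flanked on both sides by attL recombination sites. The annotation software labels both as attL3-type variants. These sites allow the ORF to be transferred by an LR Clonase reaction into any compatible Gateway destination vector. The entry clone has no promoter for expressing the insert, so it serves as a shuttle and archival clone rather than an expression construct. A T7 promoter sits just outside the downstream attL site on the opposite strand, and rrnB T1 and T2 terminators insulate the cloning region from read-through transcription. Small lacZα and lacI fragments are backbone remnants with no evident function.

The clone is in the "closed" configuration, meaning a stop codon immediately follows the ORF. After transfer it will therefore produce native, untagged C-termini and cannot be fused to C-terminal tags supplied by a destination vector. M13 priming sites flanking the cassette are used to verify the insert by sequencing.
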