Features (pLannotate 1.2.2; 12 found; start..end, strand, type, name):
     38..74      -  CDS            lacZα (fragment): LacZα fragment of β-galactosidase; lacZ fragment
     91..186     +  protein_bind   attL3: mutant version of attL; recombination site for the Gateway® LR reaction LR Clonase™
    192..1139    +  CDS            OR2G6: OR2G6_HUMAN - Experimental evidence at protein level: Swiss-Prot protein existence level 1. Odorant receptor. From Homo sapiens (Human).
   1147..1242    -  protein_bind   attL3: mutant version of attL; recombination site for the Gateway® LR reaction LR Clonase™
   1261..1279    -  promoter       T7 promoter: promoter for bacteriophage T7 RNA polymerase
   1469..1492    +  promoter       Pc promoter (fragment): intI1 (promoter lies within the coding sequence); class 1 integron promoter
   1668..1724    +  CDS            GmR (fragment): gentamycin acetyltransferase; aacC1; confers resistance to gentamycin
   1731..2522    +  CDS            SmR: aminoglycoside adenylyltransferase (Murphy, 1985); aadA; confers resistance to spectinomycin and streptomycin
   2615..3203    +  rep_origin     ori: high-copy-number ColE1/pMB1/pBR322/pUC origin of replication
   3386..3478    +  CDS            lacI (fragment): lac repressor; lacI; The lac repressor binds to the lac operator to inhibit transcription in E. coli. This inhibition can be relieved by adding lactose or isopropyl-β-D-thiogalactopyranoside (IPTG).
   3533..3560    -  terminator     rrnB T2 terminator: transcription terminator T2 from the E. coli rrnB gene
   3692..3735    +  terminator     rrnB T1 terminator: Escherichia coli rrnB; transcription terminator T1 from the E. coli rrnB gene
>Addgene plasmid #81846 | pDONR223_OR2G6_WT | addgene full sequence | sequence record 168735 | Addgene NGS Result
GGCAGTTCCCTACTCTCGCGTTAACGCTAGCATGGATGTTTTCCCAGTCACGACGTTGTAAAACGACGGC
CAGTCTTAAGCTCGGGCCCCAAATAATGATTTTATTTTGACTGATAGTGACCTGTTCGTTGCAACAAATT
GATGAGCAATGCTTTTTTATAATGCCAACTTTGTACAAAAAAGTTGGCACCATGGAGGAAACCAACAACA
GCTCTGAAAAGGGATTTCTTCTCCTGGGATTTTCAGATCAGCCTCAGCTAGAGAGGTTTCTTTTTGCCAT
CATTTTGTACTTCTACGTCTTGAGCCTTCTGGGGAACACTGCCCTCATACTAGTATGTTGTCTGGACTCC
AGACTCCACACTCCAATGTACTTCTTCCTCAGCAACCTCTCGTGTGTGGACATCTGCTTTACCACCAGTG
TTGCCCCACAGTTGCTGGTTACCATGAATAAGAAAGACAAAACCATGAGCTACGGTGGCTGTGTGGCCCA
GCTCTACGTGGCCATGGGGTTGGGCTCGTCTGAGTGTATTCTCTTGGCCGTCATGGCTTATGACCGCTAT
GCTGCTGTCTGCCGGCCACTGCGCTACATAGCCATTATGCACCCCAGGTTCTGTGCGTCTCTGGCCGGTG
GAGCATGGCTCAGCGGCCTCATCACCTCCCTAATTCAGTGCTCCCTCACTGTGCAGCTGCCCCTCTGTGG
TCATCGCACACTGGATCATATTTTCTGTGAGGTGCCAGTGCTCATCAAACTGGCCTGTGTGGATACGACT
TTCAACGAGGCAGAACTCTTTGTGGCCAGTGTAGTCTTTCTAATTGTCCCGGTGTTACTCATCTTAGTCT
CCTATGGCTTTATCACTCAAGCTGTGTTAAGGATAAAATCAGCTGCGGGCCGCCAAAAGGCCTTTGGGAC
CTGTTCGTCTCACCTGGTTGTGGTCATCATTTTCTATGGGACCATCATATTCATGTACCTTCAACCGGCC
AATAGGAGATCCAAAAACCAGGGAAAGTTTGTTTCTCTTTTCTATACCATAGTCACCCCACTTTTAAACC
CCATTATCTACACTCTGAGAAACAAAGATGTGAAAGGGGCCTTGAGGACCCTGATACTGGGTAGTGCTGC
TGGACAAAGCCACAAGGACTGATTGCCAACTTTCTTGTACAAAGTTGGCATTATAAGAAAGCATTGCTTA
TCAATTTGTTGCAACGAACAGGTCACTATCAGTCAAAATAAAATCATTATTTGCCATCCAGCTGATATCC
CCTATAGTGAGTCGTATTACATGGTCATAGCTGTTTCCTGGCAGCTCTGGCCCGTGTCTCAAAATCTCTG
ATGTTACATTGCACAAGATAAAAATATATCATCATGCCTCCTCTAGACCAGCCAGGACAGAAATGCCTCG
ACTTCGCTGCTACCCAAGGTTGCCGGGTGACGCACACCGTGGAAACGGATGAAGGCACGAACCCAGTGGA
CATAAGCCTGTTCGGTTCGTAAGCTGTAATGCAAGTAGCGTATGCGCTCACGCAACTGGTCCAGAACCTT
GACCGAACGCAGCGGTGGTAACGGCGCAGTGGCGGTTTTCATGGCTTGTTATGACTGTTTTTTTGGGGTA
CAGTCTATGCCTCGGGCATCCAAGCAGCAAGCGCGTTACGCCGTGGGTCGATGTTTGATGTTATGGAGCA
GCAACGATGTTACGCAGCAGGGCAGTCGCCCTAAAACAAAGTTAAACATTATGAGGGAAGCGGTGATCGC
CGAAGTATCGACTCAACTATCAGAGGTAGTTGGCGTCATCGAGCGCCATCTCGAACCGACGTTGCTGGCC
GTACATTTGTACGGCTCCGCAGTGGATGGCGGCCTGAAGCCACACAGTGATATTGATTTGCTGGTTACGG
TGACCGTAAGGCTTGATGAAACAACGCGGCGAGCTTTGATCAACGACCTTTTGGAAACTTCGGCTTCCCC
TGGAGAGAGCGAGATTCTCCGCGCTGTAGAAGTCACCATTGTTGTGCACGACGACATCATTCCGTGGCGT
TATCCAGCTAAGCGCGAACTGCAATTTGGAGAATGGCAGCGCAATGACATTCTTGCAGGTATCTTCGAGC
CAGCCACGATCGACATTGATCTGGCTATCTTGCTGACAAAAGCAAGAGAACATAGCGTTGCCTTGGTAGG
TCCAGCGGCGGAGGAACTCTTTGATCCGGTTCCTGAACAGGATCTATTTGAGGCGCTAAATGAAACCTTA
ACGCTATGGAACTCGCCGCCCGACTGGGCTGGCGATGAGCGAAATGTAGTGCTTACGTTGTCCCGCATTT
GGTACAGCGCAGTAACCGGCAAAATCGCGCCGAAGGATGTCGCTGCCGACTGGGCAATGGAGCGCCTGCC
GGCCCAGTATCAGCCCGTCATACTTGAAGCTAGACAGGCTTATCTTGGACAAGAAGAAGATCGCTTGGCC
TCGCGCGCAGATCAGTTGGAAGAATTTGTCCACTACGTGAAAGGCGAGATCACCAAGGTAGTCGGCAAAT
AACCCTCGAGCCACCCATGACCAAAATCCCTTAACGTGAGTTACGCGTCGTTCCACTGAGCGTCAGACCC
CGTAGAAAAGATCAAAGGATCTTCTTGAGATCCTTTTTTTCTGCGCGTAATCTGCTGCTTGCAAACAAAA
AAACCACCGCTACCAGCGGTGGTTTGTTTGCCGGATCAAGAGCTACCAACTCTTTTTCCGAAGGTAACTG
GCTTCAGCAGAGCGCAGATACCAAATACTGTTCTTCTAGTGTAGCCGTAGTTAGGCCACCACTTCAAGAA
CTCTGTAGCACCGCCTACATACCTCGCTCTGCTAATCCTGTTACCAGTGGCTGCTGCCAGTGGCGATAAG
TCGTGTCTTACCGGGTTGGACTCAAGACGATAGTTACCGGATAAGGCGCAGCGGTCGGGCTGAACGGGGG
GTTCGTGCACACAGCCCAGCTTGGAGCGAACGACCTACACCGAACTGAGATACCTACAGCGTGAGCTATG
AGAAAGCGCCACGCTTCCCGAAGGGAGAAAGGCGGACAGGTATCCGGTAAGCGGCAGGGTCGGAACAGGA
GAGCGCACGAGGGAGCTTCCAGGGGGAAACGCCTGGTATCTTTATAGTCCTGTCGGGTTTCGCCACCTCT
GACTTGAGCGTCGATTTTTGTGATGCTCGTCAGGGGGGCGGAGCCTATGGAAAAACGCCAGCAACGCGGC
CTTTTTACGGTTCCTGGCCTTTTGCTGGCCTTTTGCTCACATGTTCTTTCCTGCGTTATCCCCTGATTCT
GTGGATAACCGTATTACCGCCTTTGAGTGAGCTGATACCGCTCGCCGCAGCCGAACGACCGAGCGCAGCG
AGTCAGTGAGCGAGGAAGCGGAAGAGCGCCCAATACGCAAACCGCCTCTCCCCGCGCGTTGGCCGATTCA
TTAATGCAGCTGGCACGACAGGTTTCCCGACTGGAAAGCGGGCAGTGAGCGCAACGCAATTAATACGCGT
ACCGCTAGCCAGGAAGAGTTTGTAGAAACGCAAAAAGGCCATCCGTCAGGATGGCCTTCTGCTTAGTTTG
ATGCCTGGCAGTTTATGGCGGGCGTCCTGCCCGCCACCCTCCGGGCCGTTGCTTCACAACGTTCAAATCC
GCTCCCGGCGGATTTGTCCTACTCAGGAGAGCGTTCACCGACAAACAACAGATAAAACGAAAGGCCCAGT
CTTCCGACTGAGCCTTTCGTTTTATTTGATGCCT
