>Addgene plasmid #81846 | pDONR223_OR2G6_WT | depositor partial sequence | sequence record 155165 | Insert sequence
ATGGAGGAAACCAACAACAGCTCTGAAAAGGGATTTCTTCTCCTGGGATTTTCAGATCAGCCTCAGCTAG
AGAGGTTTCTTTTTGCCATCATTTTGTACTTCTACGTCTTGAGCCTTCTGGGGAACACTGCCCTCATACT
AGTATGTTGTCTGGACTCCAGACTCCACACTCCAATGTACTTCTTCCTCAGCAACCTCTCGTGTGTGGAC
ATCTGCTTTACCACCAGTGTTGCCCCACAGTTGCTGGTTACCATGAATAAGAAAGACAAAACCATGAGCT
ACGGTGGCTGTGTGGCCCAGCTCTACGTGGCCATGGGGTTGGGCTCGTCTGAGTGTATTCTCTTGGCCGT
CATGGCTTATGACCGCTATGCTGCTGTCTGCCGGCCACTGCGCTACATAGCCATTATGCACCCCAGGTTC
TGTGCGTCTCTGGCCGGTGGAGCATGGCTCAGCGGCCTCATCACCTCCCTAATTCAGTGCTCCCTCACTG
TGCAGCTGCCCCTCTGTGGTCATCGCACACTGGATCATATTTTCTGTGAGGTGCCAGTGCTCATCAAACT
GGCCTGTGTGGATACGACTTTCAACGAGGCAGAACTCTTTGTGGCCAGTGTAGTCTTTCTAATTGTCCCG
GTGTTACTCATCTTAGTCTCCTATGGCTTTATCACTCAAGCTGTGTTAAGGATAAAATCAGCTGCGGGCC
GCCAAAAGGCCTTTGGGACCTGTTCGTCTCACCTGGTTGTGGTCATCATTTTCTATGGGACCATCATATT
CATGTACCTTCAACCGGCCAATAGGAGATCCAAAAACCAGGGAAAGTTTGTTTCTCTTTTCTATACCATA
GTCACCCCACTTTTAAACCCCATTATCTACACTCTGAGAAACAAAGATGTGAAAGGGGCCTTGAGGACCC
TGATACTGGGTAGTGCTGCTGGACAAAGCCACAAGGAC
